>Addgene plasmid #81404 | pDONR223_DCAF4L2_p.P160L | addgene full sequence | sequence record 167927 | Addgene NGS Result
GGCAGTTCCCTACTCTCGCGTTAACGCTAGCATGGATGTTTTCCCAGTCACGACGTTGTAAAACGACGGC
CAGTCTTAAGCTCGGGCCCCAAATAATGATTTTATTTTGACTGATAGTGACCTGTTCGTTGCAACAAATT
GATGAGCAATGCTTTTTTATAATGACAACTTTGTACAAAAAAGTTGGCACCATGGAGAGCAAAAGACCGC
GACTGCTCGAGGAAGCAGACAAGCAGAAAAAGACAGTCAGAGTGGGACTCAATGCACCTTCCATGCTACG
AAAGAACCAGCTAGGTTTCCTCAGATTCGCCAACTATTGCCGTATAGCTCGCGAGCTGCGTGTAAGCTGC
ATGCAGAGGAAAAAGGTCCAGATTCATAGCTGGGATCCCTCCTCTTTGGCAAGCGACCGATTTAACCGCA
TACTGGCGAATACCAACACTGACCAGCTCTTCACAGTGAACCAAGTCGAAGCTGGAGGCTCCAAGTACGG
CATCATCACCATGCGAGGCCTGACGACCCCTGAGCTCCGGGTATACCCGCACAAAACCCTCTACGTCCCT
AATCGGAAGGTGAATTCTATGTGCTGGGCCTCACTGAATCACTTGGATTCCCACCTTCTGCTGTGCTTCG
TGGGACTTGCAGATACTCCAAGCTGTGCCGTGCTGCTCCTAGCGTCGCTGTTCATAGGTAGCTTCCCAGG
AATGCGTCGGCCTGGCATGCTTTGCAGTTTCCAGATCCCTGATGCCTGGTCCTGTGCCTGGTCCCTGAGC
ATCCACGCGTATCACTCTTTCAGTACAGGCTTGTCTCAGCAGGTCCTGTTGACCAACGTGGTGACGGGAC
ACCAGCAGTCATTTGGGACTAGCAGTGATGTCTTGGCCCAGCAGTTTGCAATCATGACTCCTTTGCTGTT
TAATGGCTGTCGCTCTGGGGAGATCTTTGGCATTGATCTGCGCTGTGGAAATCAAGGCAGCGGGTGGAAG
GCCATTTGCCTGTCCCATGATTCAGCAGTGACTTCTCTGCAAATCCTCCAAGATGGCCAATTCCTGGTGT
CATCAGACATGACTGGAACTATCAAGCTGTGGGACTTGAGGGCCACTAAATGTGTAACACAGTACGAAGG
TCATGTGAATAACTCCGCCTACCTACCCGTGCATGTGAACGAAGAAGAAGGAGTCGTGGCGGCCGTGGGC
CAGGACTGCTACACGAGAATCTGGAGCCTCCGTCATGGCCACCTGCTCACAACCATACCCTCCCCATACC
CCGCCTCGGAGAACGACATTCCCAGTGTGGCCTTCTCTTCTCGCCTCGGGGGCTTCCGAGGAGCACCAGG
GCTGCTCATGGCTGTCCGGGAGGACCTTTATTGTTTCTCCTACGGTTTGCCAACTTTCTTGTACAAAGTT
GGCATTATAAGAAAGCATTGCTTATCAATTTGTTGCAACGAACAGGTCACTATCAGTCAAAATAAAATCA
TTATTTGCCATCCAGCTGATATCCCCTATAGTGAGTCGTATTACATGGTCATAGCTGTTTCCTGGCAGCT
CTGGCCCGTGTCTCAAAATCTCTGATGTTACATTGCACAAGATAAAAATATATCATCATGCCTCCTCTAG
ACCAGCCAGGACAGAAATGCCTCGACTTCGCTGCTACCCAAGGTTGCCGGGTGACGCACACCGTGGAAAC
GGATGAAGGCACGAACCCAGTGGACATAAGCCTGTTCGGTTCGTAAGCTGTAATGCAAGTAGCGTATGCG
CTCACGCAACTGGTCCAGAACCTTGACCGAACGCAGCGGTGGTAACGGCGCAGTGGCGGTTTTCATGGCT
TGTTATGACTGTTTTTTTGGGGTACAGTCTATGCCTCGGGCATCCAAGCAGCAAGCGCGTTACGCCGTGG
GTCGATGTTTGATGTTATGGAGCAGCAACGATGTTACGCAGCAGGGCAGTCGCCCTAAAACAAAGTTAAA
CATTATGAGGGAAGCGGTGATCGCCGAAGTATCGACTCAACTATCAGAGGTAGTTGGCGTCATCGAGCGC
CATCTCGAACCGACGTTGCTGGCCGTACATTTGTACGGCTCCGCAGTGGATGGCGGCCTGAAGCCACACA
GTGATATTGATTTGCTGGTTACGGTGACCGTAAGGCTTGATGAAACAACGCGGCGAGCTTTGATCAACGA
CCTTTTGGAAACTTCGGCTTCCCCTGGAGAGAGCGAGATTCTCCGCGCTGTAGAAGTCACCATTGTTGTG
CACGACGACATCATTCCGTGGCGTTATCCAGCTAAGCGCGAACTGCAATTTGGAGAATGGCAGCGCAATG
ACATTCTTGCAGGTATCTTCGAGCCAGCCACGATCGACATTGATCTGGCTATCTTGCTGACAAAAGCAAG
AGAACATAGCGTTGCCTTGGTAGGTCCAGCGGCGGAGGAACTCTTTGATCCGGTTCCTGAACAGGATCTA
TTTGAGGCGCTAAATGAAACCTTAACGCTATGGAACTCGCCGCCCGACTGGGCTGGCGATGAGCGAAATG
TAGTGCTTACGTTGTCCCGCATTTGGTACAGCGCAGTAACCGGCAAAATCGCGCCGAAGGATGTCGCTGC
CGACTGGGCAATGGAGCGCCTGCCGGCCCAGTATCAGCCCGTCATACTTGAAGCTAGACAGGCTTATCTT
GGACAAGAAGAAGATCGCTTGGCCTCGCGCGCAGATCAGTTGGAAGAATTTGTCCACTACGTGAAAGGCG
AGATCACCAAGGTAGTCGGCAAATAACCCTCGAGCCACCCATGACCAAAATCCCTTAACGTGAGTTACGC
GTCGTTCCACTGAGCGTCAGACCCCGTAGAAAAGATCAAAGGATCTTCTTGAGATCCTTTTTTTCTGCGC
GTAATCTGCTGCTTGCAAACAAAAAAACCACCGCTACCAGCGGTGGTTTGTTTGCCGGATCAAGAGCTAC
CAACTCTTTTTCCGAAGGTAACTGGCTTCAGCAGAGCGCAGATACCAAATACTGTTCTTCTAGTGTAGCC
GTAGTTAGGCCACCACTTCAAGAACTCTGTAGCACCGCCTACATACCTCGCTCTGCTAATCCTGTTACCA
GTGGCTGCTGCCAGTGGCGATAAGTCGTGTCTTACCGGGTTGGACTCAAGACGATAGTTACCGGATAAGG
CGCAGCGGTCGGGCTGAACGGGGGGTTCGTGCACACAGCCCAGCTTGGAGCGAACGACCTACACCGAACT
GAGATACCTACAGCGTGAGCTATGAGAAAGCGCCACGCTTCCCGAAGGGAGAAAGGCGGACAGGTATCCG
GTAAGCGGCAGGGTCGGAACAGGAGAGCGCACGAGGGAGCTTCCAGGGGGAAACGCCTGGTATCTTTATA
GTCCTGTCGGGTTTCGCCACCTCTGACTTGAGCGTCGATTTTTGTGATGCTCGTCAGGGGGGCGGAGCCT
ATGGAAAAACGCCAGCAACGCGGCCTTTTTACGGTTCCTGGCCTTTTGCTGGCCTTTTGCTCACATGTTC
TTTCCTGCGTTATCCCCTGATTCTGTGGATAACCGTATTACCGCCTTTGAGTGAGCTGATACCGCTCGCC
GCAGCCGAACGACCGAGCGCAGCGAGTCAGTGAGCGAGGAAGCGGAAGAGCGCCCAATACGCAAACCGCC
TCTCCCCGCGCGTTGGCCGATTCATTAATGCAGCTGGCACGACAGGTTTCCCGACTGGAAAGCGGGCAGT
GAGCGCAACGCAATTAATACGCGTACCGCTAGCCAGGAAGAGTTTGTAGAAACGCAAAAAGGCCATCCGT
CAGGATGGCCTTCTGCTTAGTTTGATGCCTGGCAGTTTATGGCGGGCGTCCTGCCCGCCACCCTCCGGGC
CGTTGCTTCACAACGTTCAAATCCGCTCCCGGCGGATTTGTCCTACTCAGGAGAGCGTTCACCGACAAAC
AACAGATAAAACGAAAGGCCCAGTCTTCCGACTGAGCCTTTCGTTTTATTTGATGCCT
Features (pLannotate 1.2.2; 12 found; start..end, strand, type, name):
     38..74      -  CDS            lacZα (fragment): LacZα fragment of β-galactosidase; lacZ fragment
     91..186     +  protein_bind   attL3: mutant version of attL; recombination site for the Gateway® LR reaction LR Clonase™
    192..1376    +  CDS            DCAF4L2: DC4L2_HUMAN - Also known as WDR21C. Experimental evidence at protein level: Swiss-Prot protein existence level 1. From Homo sapiens (Human).
   1381..1476    -  protein_bind   attL3: mutant version of attL; recombination site for the Gateway® LR reaction LR Clonase™
   1495..1513    -  promoter       T7 promoter: promoter for bacteriophage T7 RNA polymerase
   1703..1726    +  promoter       Pc promoter (fragment): intI1 (promoter lies within the coding sequence); class 1 integron promoter
   1902..1958    +  CDS            GmR (fragment): gentamycin acetyltransferase; aacC1; confers resistance to gentamycin
   1965..2756    +  CDS            SmR: aminoglycoside adenylyltransferase (Murphy, 1985); aadA; confers resistance to spectinomycin and streptomycin
   2849..3437    +  rep_origin     ori: high-copy-number ColE1/pMB1/pBR322/pUC origin of replication
   3620..3712    +  CDS            lacI (fragment): lac repressor; lacI; The lac repressor binds to the lac operator to inhibit transcription in E. coli. This inhibition can be relieved by adding lactose or isopropyl-β-D-thiogalactopyranoside (IPTG).
   3767..3794    -  terminator     rrnB T2 terminator: transcription terminator T2 from the E. coli rrnB gene
   3926..3969    +  terminator     rrnB T1 terminator: Escherichia coli rrnB; transcription terminator T1 from the E. coli rrnB gene
