[The description below was written by a language model from this plasmid's Addgene catalogue record and pLannotate feature annotations shown in this document.]
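Description:
pDONR223_DCAF4L2_p.P160L is a Gateway entry clone built on the Invitrogen pDONR223 backbone, carrying the human DCAF4L2 open reading frame (also known as WDR21C) with a proline-to-leucine substitution at residue 160. It belongs to the Target Accelerator Plasmid Collection, a set of clones made for systematic functional testing of rare cancer-associated variants. The plasmid is maintained in E. coli at high copy through a ColE1/pUC-type origin. It is selected with spectinomycin via the aadA aminoglycoside adenylyltransferase gene (SmR), which sits downstream of a class 1 integron Pc promoter fragment and a short remnant of a gentamicin resistance gene.

The sequenced record is about 4 kb, and in it the DCAF4L2 coding sequence is flanked by two attL-type recombination sites. The automated annotation labels both of these as attL3. The sites allow an LR Clonase reaction to move the ORF directionally into any compatible Gateway destination vector. The record lists no promoter for the insert, so the clone serves as a shuttle and storage form and is not an expression construct in its own right. The annotated T7 promoter lies outside the att-flanked cassette on the opposite strand, and rrnB T1 and T2 terminators insulate the cloning region from read-through transcription. Small lacZα and lacI fragments are backbone remnants.

The depositor notes that the insert is in the "open" configuration, with no stop codon immediately after the ORF. Transfer into a suitable destination vector can therefore produce C-terminal fusions to tags or reporters, and expression then relies on a stop codon supplied by that vector. The clone is typically used to generate expression constructs that compare the P160L variant with wild-type DCAF4L2 in functional assays.
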