Addgene plasmid #81404: pDONR223_DCAF4L2_p.P160L
Purpose: Gateway Donor vector containing DCAF4L2 , part of the Target Accelerator Plasmid Collection.
Depositing lab: Jesse Boehm & William Hahn & David Root. Depositing organization: Broad Institute. Publication: Systematic Functional Interrogation of Rare Cancer Variants Identifies Oncogenic Alleles. Kim E, Ilic N, Shrestha Y, Zou L, Kamburov A, Zhu C, Yang X, Lubonja R, Tran N, Nguyen C, Lawrence MS, Piccioni F, Bagul M, Doench JG, Chouinard CR, Wu X, Hogstrom L, Natoli T, Tamayo P, Horn H, Corsello SM, Lage K, Root DE, Subramanian A, Golub TR, Getz G, Boehm JS, Hahn WC. Cancer Discov. 2016 Jul;6(7):714-26. doi: 10.1158/2159-8290.CD-16-0160. Epub 2016 May 4. PubMed 27147599.
Backbone
  Vector backbone: pDONR223
  Backbone manufacturer: Invitrogen
  Backbone size w/o insert (bp): 2790
  Vector type: Gateway Entry vector
Growth in bacteria
  Bacterial resistance: Spectinomycin, 50 μg/mL
  Growth temperature: 37°C
  Growth strain: DH5alpha
  Copy number: High Copy
Gene/Insert
  Gene/Insert name: DCAF4L2
  Species: H. sapiens (human)
  Mutation: P160L
  GenBank ID: NM_152418.3
  Entrez Gene: DCAF4L2 (a.k.a. WDR21C)
  Promoter: None
  Cloning method: Gateway Cloning
  Sequencing primers: 5′ M13pUC-fwd; 3′ M13-Rev
Terms and licenses: Academic/Nonprofit Terms; Industry Terms: Not Available to Industry
Depositor comments: Open state: NO stop codon immediately follows insert
How to cite: pDONR223_DCAF4L2_p.P160L was a gift from Jesse Boehm & William Hahn & David Root (Addgene plasmid # 81404 ; http://n2t.net/addgene:81404 ; RRID:Addgene_81404)
