>Addgene plasmid #81404 | pDONR223_DCAF4L2_p.P160L | depositor partial sequence | sequence record 154723 | Insert sequence
ATGGAGAGCAAAAGACCGCGACTGCTCGAGGAAGCAGACAAGCAGAAAAAGACAGTCAGAGTGGGACTCA
ATGCACCTTCCATGCTACGAAAGAACCAGCTAGGTTTCCTCAGATTCGCCAACTATTGCCGTATAGCTCG
CGAGCTGCGTGTAAGCTGCATGCAGAGGAAAAAGGTCCAGATTCATAGCTGGGATCCCTCCTCTTTGGCA
AGCGACCGATTTAACCGCATACTGGCGAATACCAACACTGACCAGCTCTTCACAGTGAACCAAGTCGAAG
CTGGAGGCTCCAAGTACGGCATCATCACCATGCGAGGCCTGACGACCCCTGAGCTCCGGGTATACCCGCA
CAAAACCCTCTACGTCCCTAATCGGAAGGTGAATTCTATGTGCTGGGCCTCACTGAATCACTTGGATTCC
CACCTTCTGCTGTGCTTCGTGGGACTTGCAGATACTCCAAGCTGTGCCGTGCTGCTCCTAGCGTCGCTGT
TCATAGGTAGCTTCCCAGGAATGCGTCGGCCTGGCATGCTTTGCAGTTTCCAGATCCCTGATGCCTGGTC
CTGTGCCTGGTCCCTGAGCATCCACGCGTATCACTCTTTCAGTACAGGCTTGTCTCAGCAGGTCCTGTTG
ACCAACGTGGTGACGGGACACCAGCAGTCATTTGGGACTAGCAGTGATGTCTTGGCCCAGCAGTTTGCAA
TCATGACTCCTTTGCTGTTTAATGGCTGTCGCTCTGGGGAGATCTTTGGCATTGATCTGCGCTGTGGAAA
TCAAGGCAGCGGGTGGAAGGCCATTTGCCTGTCCCATGATTCAGCAGTGACTTCTCTGCAAATCCTCCAA
GATGGCCAATTCCTGGTGTCATCAGACATGACTGGAACTATCAAGCTGTGGGACTTGAGGGCCACTAAAT
GTGTAACACAGTACGAAGGTCATGTGAATAACTCCGCCTACCTACCCGTGCATGTGAACGAAGAAGAAGG
AGTCGTGGCGGCCGTGGGCCAGGACTGCTACACGAGAATCTGGAGCCTCCGTCATGGCCACCTGCTCACA
ACCATACCCTCCCCATACCCCGCCTCGGAGAACGACATTCCCAGTGTGGCCTTCTCTTCTCGCCTCGGGG
GCTTCCGAGGAGCACCAGGGCTGCTCATGGCTGTCCGGGAGGACCTTTATTGTTTCTCCTACGGT
